Addgene plasmid #25212: UBA05 (3GUC)
Purpose: Bacterial expression for structure determination; may not be full ORF
Depositing lab: Cheryl Arrowsmith. Depositing organization: University of Toronto.
Backbone
  Vector backbone: pET28a-LIC
  Backbone manufacturer: SGC
  Backbone size w/o insert (bp): 7328
  Vector type: Bacterial Expression
Growth in bacteria
  Bacterial resistance: Kanamycin, 50 μg/mL
  Growth temperature: 37°C
  Growth strain: DH5alpha
  Copy number: Low Copy
Gene/Insert
  Gene/Insert name: uba05.057.329 (alt names: PDB: 3GUC; ubiquitin-like modifier activating enzyme 5; Uba5)
  Species: H. sapiens (human)
  Insert size (bp): 819
  Entrez Gene: UBA5 (a.k.a. DEE44, EIEE44, SCAR24, THIFP1, UBE1DC1)
  Tag / fusion protein: His (N terminal on insert)
  Cloning method: Restriction Enzyme
  Sequencing primers: 5′ T7; 3′ T7-term
Terms and licenses: Academic/Nonprofit Terms; Industry Terms: Not Available to Industry
Depositor comments: PDB: 3GUC. http://www.thesgc.org/structures/3GUC/
How to cite: UBA05 (3GUC) was a gift from Cheryl Arrowsmith (Addgene plasmid # 25212 ; http://n2t.net/addgene:25212 ; RRID:Addgene_25212)
