[The description below was written by a language model from this plasmid's Addgene catalogue record.]
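Description:
UBA05 (3GUC) is a bacterial expression plasmid built on pET28a-LIC, a ligation-independent-cloning derivative of the pET28a vector produced by a structural genomics group. The backbone is recorded as 7328 bp without the insert. The plasmid is selected with kanamycin, is listed as low copy, and is propagated in a standard cloning strain (DH5alpha). No feature table accompanies the record, so the origin of replication and the promoter are not explicitly stated. However, the listed sequencing primers (T7 forward and T7 terminator) are consistent with the usual pET arrangement. In that arrangement the insert sits between a T7 promoter and a T7 terminator and is transcribed in hosts that supply T7 RNA polymerase.

The insert is an 819 bp fragment of human UBA5 (ubiquitin-like modifier activating enzyme 5, also known as UBE1DC1). UBA5 is the E1-type activating enzyme of the UFM1 conjugation pathway. The insert name, uba05.057.329, suggests a truncated construct spanning roughly residues 57 to 329, which matches the insert length. The record itself cautions that the insert may not be the full open reading frame. The fragment carries an N-terminal His tag, which allows purification of the recombinant protein by immobilised metal affinity chromatography. The record does not state whether a protease cleavage site separates the tag from the protein.

The stated purpose is bacterial production of protein for structure determination, and the construct is linked to the deposited crystal structure 3GUC. It is therefore best suited to producing this defined UBA5 domain for crystallography, biophysical characterisation or in vitro biochemical assays, not to studies that need the full-length enzyme.
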