>Addgene plasmid #25212 | UBA05 (3GUC) | depositor partial sequence | sequence record 11686 | Author sequence
ATGGCATTGAAACGAATGGGAATTGTAAGCGACTATGAGAAAATCCGTACCTTTGCCGTAGCAATAGTAG
GTGTTGGTGGAGTAGGTAGTGTGACTGCTGAAATGCTGACAAGATGTGGCATTGGTAAGTTGCTACTCTT
TGATTATGACAAGGTGGAACTAGCCAATATGAATAGACTTTTCTTCCAACCTCATCAAGCAGGATTAAGT
AAAGTTCAAGCAGCAGAACATACTCTGAGGAACATTAATCCTGATGTTCTTTTTGAAGTACACAACTATA
ATATAACCACAGTGGAAAACTTTCAACATTTCATGGATAGAATAAGTAATGGTGGGTTAGAAGAAGGAAA
ACCTGTTGATCTAGTTCTTAGCTGTGTGGACAATTTTGAAGCTCGAATGACAATAAATACAGCTTGTAAT
GAACTTGGACAAACATGGATGGAATCTGGGGTCAGTGAAAATGCAGTTTCAGGGCATATACAGCTTATAA
TTCCTGGAGAATCTGCTTGTTTTGCGTGTGCTCCACCACTTGTAGTTGCTGCAAATATTGATGAAAAGAC
TCTGAAACGAGAAGGTGTTTGTGCAGCCAGTCTTCCTACCACTATGGGTGTGGTTGCTGGGATCTTAGTA
CAAAACGTGTTAAAGTTTCTGTTAAATTTTGGTACTGTTAGTTTTTACCTTGGATACAATGCAATGCAGG
ATTTTTTTCCTACTATGTCCATGAAGCCAAATCCTCAGTGTGATGACAGAAATTGCAGGAAGCAGCAGGA
GGAATATAAGAAAAAGGTAGCAGCACTGCCTAAACAAGAGGTTATACAA
