>Addgene plasmid #25212 | UBA05 (3GUC) | addgene partial sequence | sequence record 31292 | 25212 with T7
TTTTGTTTACTTTAAGAAGGAGATATACCATGGGCAGCAGCCATCATCATCATCATCACAGCAGCGGCCT
GGTTCCGCGTGGTAGTATGGCATTGAAACGAATGGGAATTGTAAGCGACTATGAGAAAATCCGTACCTTT
GCCGTAGCAATAGTAGGTGTTGGTGGAGTAGGTAGTGTGACTGCTGAAATGCTGACAAGATGTGGCATTG
GTAAGTTGCTACTCTTTGATTATGACAAGGTGGAACTAGCCAATATGAATAGACTTTTCTTCCAACCTCA
TCAAGCAGGATTAAGTAAAGTTCAAGCAGCAGAACATACTCTGAGGAACATTAATCCTGATGTTCTTTTT
GAAGTACACAACTATAATATAACCACAGTGGAAAACTTTCAACATTTCATGGATAGAATAAGTAATGGTG
GGTTAGAAGAAGGAAAACCTGTTGATCTAGTTCTTAGCTGTGTGGACAATTTTGAAGCTCGAATGACAAT
AAATACAGCTTGTAATGAACTTGGACAAACATGGATGGAATCTGGGGTCAGTGAAAATGCAGTTTCAGGG
CATATACAGCTTATAATTCCTGGAGAATCTGCTTGTTTTGCGTGTGCTCCACCACTTGTAGTTGCTGCAA
ATATTGATGAAAAGACTCTGAAACGAGAAGGTGTTTGTGCAGCCAGTCTTCCTACCACTATGGGTGTGGT
TGCTGGGATCTTAGTACAAAACGTGTTAAAGTTTCTGTTAAATTTTGGTACTGTTAGTTTTTACCTTGGA
TACNATGCAATGCAGGATTTTTTTCCTACTATGTCCATG
